Addgene plasmid #236440: pcDNA3 2xFLAG-2xSTREP E2F5
Purpose: transient overexpression of E2F5 in mammalian cells
Depositing lab: Michele Pagano. Depositing organization: NYU Grossman School of Medicine. Publication: Cyclin F Controls Cell-Cycle Transcriptional Outputs by Directing the Degradation of the Three Activator E2Fs. Clijsters L, Hoencamp C, Calis JJA, Marzio A, Handgraaf SM, Cuitino MC, Rosenberg BR, Leone G, Pagano M. Mol Cell. 2019 Jun 20;74(6):1264-1277.e7. doi: 10.1016/j.molcel.2019.04.010. Epub 2019 May 23. PubMed 31130363.
Backbone
  Vector backbone: pcDNA3
  Vector type: Mammalian Expression
Growth in bacteria
  Bacterial resistance: Ampicillin, 100 μg/mL
  Growth temperature: 37°C
  Growth strain: DH5alpha
  Copy number: High Copy
Gene/Insert
  Gene/Insert name: E2F5
  Species: H. sapiens (human)
  Entrez Gene: E2F5 (a.k.a. E2F-5)
  Tag / fusion protein: FLAG-FLAG-STREP-STREP (N terminal on insert)
  Cloning method: Restriction Enzyme; 5′ cloning site Unknown (unknown if destroyed)
Terms and licenses: Academic/Nonprofit Terms; Industry Terms: Not Available to Industry
How to cite: pcDNA3 2xFLAG-2xSTREP E2F5 was a gift from Michele Pagano (Addgene plasmid # 236440 ; http://n2t.net/addgene:236440 ; RRID:Addgene_236440)
