[The description below was written by a language model from this plasmid's Addgene catalogue record and pLannotate feature annotations shown in this document.]
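Description:
pcDNA3 2xFLAG-2xSTREP E2F5 is a 6.6 kb mammalian expression plasmid built on the pcDNA3 backbone for transient overexpression of human E2F5. It is maintained in E. coli as a high-copy plasmid through a ColE1/pUC-type origin and is selected with ampicillin via the β-lactamase gene and its native promoter. An f1 phage origin is also present. The backbone carries a second selection cassette in which the SV40 enhancer/early promoter drives the neomycin phosphotransferase gene, terminated by an SV40 polyadenylation signal. This cassette could allow G418 selection of mammalian cells, although the stated purpose is transient expression.

The expression unit consists of the human cytomegalovirus immediate-early enhancer and promoter, followed by a T7 promoter that permits in vitro transcription, the tagged open reading frame, and the bovine growth hormone polyadenylation signal. The insert encodes E2F5, a member of the E2F family of transcription factors that bind E2F sites in the promoters of proliferation-associated genes. It is fused at its N terminus to a tandem FLAG-FLAG-STREP-STREP tag. The automated annotation picks up only partial FLAG and Strep-Tag II matches upstream of the E2F5 coding sequence, which agrees with the catalogued tag position but does not resolve each repeat individually. The combined tags allow immunodetection with anti-FLAG antibodies and one- or two-step affinity purification on anti-FLAG and Strep-Tactin resins, making the construct suited to studying E2F5 levels and interaction partners. Short annotated fragments of lacI, ble, an HIV-1 LTR, bom and the lac promoter/operator region appear to be backbone remnants or chance matches rather than functional elements. The cloning sites are not recorded.
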