Features (pLannotate 1.2.2; 22 found; start..end, strand, type, name):
     22..114     -  CDS            lacI (fragment): lac repressor; lacI; The lac repressor binds to the lac operator to inhibit transcription in E. coli. This inhibition can be relieved by adding lactose or isopropyl-β-D-thiogalactopyranoside (IPTG).
    297..885     -  rep_origin     ori: high-copy-number ColE1/pMB1/pBR322/pUC origin of replication
   1056..1916    -  CDS            AmpR: β-lactamase; bla; confers resistance to ampicillin, carbenicillin, and related antibiotics
   1917..2021    -  promoter       AmpR promoter: bla
   2080..2132    -  misc_feature   bom (fragment): basis of mobility region from pBR322
   2287..2666    +  enhancer       CMV enhancer: human cytomegalovirus immediate early enhancer
   2667..2870    +  promoter       CMV promoter: human cytomegalovirus (CMV) immediate early promoter
   2866..2899    +  LTR            5' LTR (truncated) (fragment): truncated 5' long terminal repeat (LTR) from HIV-1
   2915..2933    +  promoter       T7 promoter: promoter for bacteriophage T7 RNA polymerase
   2978..2998    +  CDS            FLAG (fragment): FLAG® epitope tag, followed by an enterokinase cleavage site
   3113..3132    +  CDS            Strep-Tag II (fragment): peptide that binds Strep-Tactin®, an engineered form of streptavidin
   3194..4228    +  CDS            E2F5: E2F5_HUMAN - Experimental evidence at protein level: Swiss-Prot protein existence level 1. Transcriptional activator that binds to E2F sites, these sites are present in the promoter of many genes whose products are involved in cell proliferation. May mediate growth factor-initiated signal transduction. It is likely involved in the early responses of resting cells to growth factor stimulation. Specifically required for multiciliate cell differentiation: together with MCIDAS and E2F5, binds and activate genes required for centriole biogenesis. From Homo sapiens (Human).
   4270..4494    +  polyA_signal   bGH poly(A) signal: bovine growth hormone polyadenylation signal
   4498..4519    +  promoter       SV40 promoter (fragment): SV40 enhancer and early promoter
   4540..4968    +  rep_origin     f1 ori (sequence partly withheld): f1 bacteriophage origin of replication; arrow indicates direction of (+) strand synthesis
   4982..5311    +  promoter       SV40 promoter: SV40 enhancer and early promoter
   5378..6169    +  CDS            neo: KKA2_KLEPN - Also known as kan, nptII. Experimental evidence at protein level: Swiss-Prot protein existence level 1. Resistance to kanamycin, neomycin, paromomycin, ribostamycin, butirosin and gentamicin B. From Klebsiella pneumoniae.
   6193..6351    +  CDS            ble (fragment): BLE_KLEPN - Experimental evidence at protein level: Swiss-Prot protein existence level 1. Binding protein with a strong affinity to the bleomycin family of antibiotics. Binds to CL990; an antimitotic-antibiotic compound. From Klebsiella pneumoniae.
   6346..6467    +  polyA_signal   SV40 poly(A) signal: SV40 polyadenylation signal
   6540..6556    -  protein_bind   lac operator: The lac repressor binds to the lac operator to inhibit transcription in E. coli. This inhibition can be relieved by adding lactose or isopropyl-β-D-thiogalactopyranoside (IPTG). lac repressor encoded by lacI
   6564..6594    -  promoter       lac promoter: promoter for the E. coli lac operon
   6609..9       -  protein_bind   CAP binding site (across the origin): CAP binding activates transcription in the presence of cAMP. E. coli catabolite activator protein
>Addgene plasmid #236440 | pcDNA3 2xFLAG-2xSTREP E2F5 | addgene full sequence | sequence record 473265 | Addgene NGS Result
CTCACATTAATTGCGTTGCGCTCACTGCCCGCTTTCCAGTCGGGAAACCTGTCGTGCCAGCTGCATTAAT
GAATCGGCCAACGCGCGGGGAGAGGCGGTTTGCGTATTGGGCGCTCTTCCGCTTCCTCGCTCACTGACTC
GCTGCGCTCGGTCGTTCGGCTGCGGCGAGCGGTATCAGCTCACTCAAAGGCGGTAATACGGTTATCCACA
GAATCAGGGGATAACGCAGGAAAGAACATGTGAGCAAAAGGCCAGCAAAAGGCCAGGAACCGTAAAAAGG
CCGCGTTGCTGGCGTTTTTCCATAGGCTCCGCCCCCCTGACGAGCATCACAAAAATCGACGCTCAAGTCA
GAGGTGGCGAAACCCGACAGGACTATAAAGATACCAGGCGTTTCCCCCTGGAAGCTCCCTCGTGCGCTCT
CCTGTTCCGACCCTGCCGCTTACCGGATACCTGTCCGCCTTTCTCCCTTCGGGAAGCGTGGCGCTTTCTC
ATAGCTCACGCTGTAGGTATCTCAGTTCGGTGTAGGTCGTTCGCTCCAAGCTGGGCTGTGTGCACGAACC
CCCCGTTCAGCCCGACCGCTGCGCCTTATCCGGTAACTATCGTCTTGAGTCCAACCCGGTAAGACACGAC
TTATCGCCACTGGCAGCAGCCACTGGTAACAGGATTAGCAGAGCGAGGTATGTAGGCGGTGCTACAGAGT
TCTTGAAGTGGTGGCCTAACTACGGCTACACTAGAAGAACAGTATTTGGTATCTGCGCTCTGCTGAAGCC
AGTTACCTTCGGAAAAAGAGTTGGTAGCTCTTGATCCGGCAAACAAACCACCGCTGGTAGCGGTGGTTTT
TTTGTTTGCAAGCAGCAGATTACGCGCAGAAAAAAAGGATCTCAAGAAGATCCTTTGATCTTTTCTACGG
GGTCTGACGCTCAGTGGAACGAAAACTCACGTTAAGGGATTTTGGTCATGAGATTATCAAAAAGGATCTT
CACCTAGATCCTTTTAAATTAAAAATGAAGTTTTAAATCAATCTAAAGTATATATGAGTAAACTTGGTCT
GACAGTTACCAATGCTTAATCAGTGAGGCACCTATCTCAGCGATCTGTCTATTTCGTTCATCCATAGTTG
CCTGACTCCCCGTCGTGTAGATAACTACGATACGGGAGGGCTTACCATCTGGCCCCAGTGCTGCAATGAT
ACCGCGAGACCCACGCTCACCGGCTCCAGATTTATCAGCAATAAACCAGCCAGCCGGAAGGGCCGAGCGC
AGAAGTGGTCCTGCAACTTTATCCGCCTCCATCCAGTCTATTAATTGTTGCCGGGAAGCTAGAGTAAGTA
GTTCGCCAGTTAATAGTTTGCGCAACGTTGTTGCCATTGCTACAGGCATCGTGGTGTCACGCTCGTCGTT
TGGTATGGCTTCATTCAGCTCCGGTTCCCAACGATCAAGGCGAGTTACATGATCCCCCATGTTGTGCAAA
AAAGCGGTTAGCTCCTTCGGTCCTCCGATCGTTGTCAGAAGTAAGTTGGCCGCAGTGTTATCACTCATGG
TTATGGCAGCACTGCATAATTCTCTTACTGTCATGCCATCCGTAAGATGCTTTTCTGTGACTGGTGAGTA
CTCAACCAAGTCATTCTGAGAATAGTGTATGCGGCGACCGAGTTGCTCTTGCCCGGCGTCAATACGGGAT
AATACCGCGCCACATAGCAGAACTTTAAAAGTGCTCATCATTGGAAAACGTTCTTCGGGGCGAAAACTCT
CAAGGATCTTACCGCTGTTGAGATCCAGTTCGATGTAACCCACTCGTGCACCCAACTGATCTTCAGCATC
TTTTACTTTCACCAGCGTTTCTGGGTGAGCAAAAACAGGAAGGCAAAATGCCGCAAAAAAGGGAATAAGG
GCGACACGGAAATGTTGAATACTCATACTCTTCCTTTTTCAATATTATTGAAGCATTTATCAGGGTTATT
GTCTCATGAGCGGATACATATTTGAATGTATTTAGAAAAATAAACAAATAGGGGTTCCGCGCACATTTCC
CCGAAAAGTGCCACCTGACGTCGACGGATCGGGAGATCTCCCGATCCCCTATGGTGCACTCTCAGTACAA
TCTGCTCTGATGCCGCATAGTTAAGCCAGTATCTGCTCCCTGCTTGTGTGTTGGAGGTCGCTGAGTAGTG
CGCGAGCAAAATTTAAGCTACAACAAGGCAAGGCTTGACCGACAATTGCATGAAGAATCTGCTTAGGGTT
AGGCGTTTTGCGCTGCTTCGCGATGTACGGGCCAGATATACGCGTTGACATTGATTATTGACTAGTTATT
AATAGTAATCAATTACGGGGTCATTAGTTCATAGCCCATATATGGAGTTCCGCGTTACATAACTTACGGT
AAATGGCCCGCCTGGCTGACCGCCCAACGACCCCCGCCCATTGACGTCAATAATGACGTATGTTCCCATA
GTAACGCCAATAGGGACTTTCCATTGACGTCAATGGGTGGAGTATTTACGGTAAACTGCCCACTTGGCAG
TACATCAAGTGTATCATATGCCAAGTACGCCCCCTATTGACGTCAATGACGGTAAATGGCCCGCCTGGCA
TTATGCCCAGTACATGACCTTATGGGACTTTCCTACTTGGCAGTACATCTACGTATTAGTCATCGCTATT
ACCATGGTGATGCGGTTTTGGCAGTACATCAATGGGCGTGGATAGCGGTTTGACTCACGGGGATTTCCAA
GTCTCCACCCCATTGACGTCAATGGGAGTTTGTTTTGGCACCAAAATCAACGGGACTTTCCAAAATGTCG
TAACAACTCCGCCCCATTGACGCAAATGGGCGGTAGGCGTGTACGGTGGGAGGTCTATATAAGCAGAGCT
CTCTGGCTAACTAGAGAACCCACTGCTTACTGGCTTATCGAAATTAATACGACTCACTATAGGGAGACCC
AAGCTGGCTAGCGTTTAAACTTAAGCTTACCATGGACTACAAGGACGACGATGACAAGGTACCAGGATCT
ATGGATTATAAAGATGATGATGATAAAGGGTCGGCCGCCAGCTGGAGCCACCCTCAGTTCGAGAAGGGAG
GAGGAAGCGGCGGAGGCAGCGGAGGAGGAAGCTGGAGCCACCCGCAGTTCGAGAAAGGAGCTGGATCCAG
TGTGGTGGAATTCTGCAGATATCCAGCACAGTGGCGGCCGCGCGCGGCGGCAGAGCCCGCGAGCTCGGGC
CAGCAGGCGCCGGCAGGGCAGGGGCAGGGCCAGCGGCCGCCGCCGCAGCCTCCGCAGGCGCAAGCCCCGC
AGCCGCCCCCGCCGCCGCAGCTCGGGGGCGCGGGGGGCGGCAGCAGCAGGCACGAGAAGAGCCTGGGGCT
GCTCACTACCAAGTTCGTGTCGCTGCTGCAGGAGGCCAAGGACGGCGTTCTGGATCTCAAAGCGGCTGCT
GATACTTTGGCTGTGAGGCAAAAAAGGAGAATTTATGATATCACCAATGTCTTAGAGGGAATTGACTTGA
TTGAAAAAAAGTCAAAAAACAGTATCCAGTGGAAAGGTGTAGGTGCTGGCTGTAATACTAAAGAAGTCAT
AGATAGATTAAGATATCTTAAAGCTGAAATTGAAGATCTAGAACTGAAGGAAAGAGAACTTGATCAGCAG
AAGTTGTGGCTACAGCAAAGCATCAAAAATGTGATGGACGATTCCATTAATAATAGATTTTCCTATGTAA
CTCATGAAGACATCTGTAATTGCTTTAATGGTGATACACTTTTGGCCATTCAGGCACCTTCTGGTACACA
ACTGGAGGTACCCATTCCAGAAATGGGTCAGAATGGACAAAAGAAATACCAGATCAATCTAAAGAGTCAT
TCAGGACCTATCCATGTGCTGCTTATAAATAAAGAGTCGAGTTCATCTAAGCCCGTGGTTTTTCCTGTTC
CCCCACCTGATGACCTCACACAGCCTTCCTCCCAGTCCTTGACTCCAGTGACTCCACAGAAATCCAGCAT
GGCAACTCAAAATCTGCCTGAGCAACATGTCTCTGAAAGAAGCCAGGCTCTGCAGCAGACATCAGCTACA
GATATATCTTCAGCAGGATCTATTAGTGGAGATATCATTGATGAGTTAATGTCTTCTGACGTGTTTCCTC
TCTTAAGGCTTTCTCCTACCCCGGCAGATGACTACAACTTTAATTTAGATGATAACGAAGGAGTTTGTGA
TCTGTTTGATGTCCAGATACTAAATTATTAGGTCTAGAGGGCCCGTTTAAACCCGCTGATCAGCCTCGAC
TGTGCCTTCTAGTTGCCAGCCATCTGTTGTTTGCCCCTCCCCCGTGCCTTCCTTGACCCTGGAAGGTGCC
ACTCCCACTGTCCTTTCCTAATAAAATGAGGAAATTGCATCGCATTGTCTGAGTAGGTGTCATTCTATTC
TGGGGGGTGGGGTGGGGCAGGACAGCAAGGGGGAGGATTGGGAAGACAATAGCAGGCATGCTGGGGATGC
GGTGGGCTCTATGGCTTCTGAGGCGGAAAGAACCAGCTGGGGCTCTAGGGGGTATCCCC
[124 nt withheld, positions 4540-4663]
C
[91 nt withheld, positions 4665-4755]
A
[49 nt withheld, positions 4757-4805]
CCTTTGACGTTGGAGTCCACGTTCTTT
[37 nt withheld, positions 4833-4869]
ACCCTATCTCGGTCTATTCTTTTGATTTATAAGGGATTTTGCCGATTTCGGCCTATTGGTTAAAAAATGA
GCTGATTTAACAAAAATTTAACGCGAATTAATTCTGTGGAATGTGTGTCAGTTAGGGTGTGGAAAGTCCC
CAGGCTCCCCAGCAGGCAGAAGTATGCAAAGCATGCATCTCAATTAGTCAGCAACCAGGTGTGGAAAGTC
CCCAGGCTCCCCAGCAGGCAGAAGTATGCAAAGCATGCATCTCAATTAGTCAGCAACCATAGTCCCGCCC
CTAACTCCGCCCATCCCGCCCCTAACTCCGCCCAGTTCCGCCCATTCTCCGCCCCATGGCTGACTAATTT
TTTTTATTTATGCAGAGGCCGAGGCCGCCTCTGCCTCTGAGCTATTCCAGAAGTAGTGAGGAGGCTTTTT
TGGAGGCCTAGGCTTTTGCAAAAAGCTCCCGGGAGCTTGTATATCCATTTTCGGATCTGATCAAGAGACA
GGATGAGGATCGTTTCGCATGATTGAACAAGATGGATTGCACGCAGGTTCTCCGGCCGCTTGGGTGGAGA
GGCTATTCGGCTATGACTGGGCACAACAGACAATCGGCTGCTCTGATGCCGCCGTGTTCCGGCTGTCAGC
GCAGGGGCGCCCGGTTCTTTTTGTCAAGACCGACCTGTCCGGTGCCCTGAATGAACTGCAGGACGAGGCA
GCGCGGCTATCGTGGCTGGCCACGACGGGCGTTCCTTGCGCAGCTGTGCTCGACGTTGTCACTGAAGCGG
GAAGGGACTGGCTGCTATTGGGCGAAGTGCCGGGGCAGGATCTCCTGTCATCTCACCTTGCTCCTGCCGA
GAAAGTATCCATCATGGCTGATGCAATGCGGCGGCTGCATACGCTTGATCCGGCTACCTGCCCATTCGAC
CACCAAGCGAAACATCGCATCGAGCGAGCACGTACTCGGATGGAAGCCGGTCTTGTCGATCAGGATGATC
TGGACGAAGAGCATCAGGGGCTCGCGCCAGCCGAACTGTTCGCCAGGCTCAAGGCGCGCATGCCCGACGG
CGAGGATCTCGTCGTGACCCATGGCGATGCCTGCTTGCCGAATATCATGGTGGAAAATGGCCGCTTTTCT
GGATTCATCGACTGTGGCCGGCTGGGTGTGGCGGACCGCTATCAGGACATAGCGTTGGCTACCCGTGATA
TTGCTGAAGAGCTTGGCGGCGAATGGGCTGACCGCTTCCTCGTGCTTTACGGTATCGCCGCTCCCGATTC
GCAGCGCATCGCCTTCTATCGCCTTCTTGACGAGTTCTTCTGAGCGGGACTCTGGGGTTCGAAATGACCG
ACCAAGCGACGCCCAACCTGCCATCACGAGATTTCGATTCCACCGCCGCCTTCTATGAAAGGTTGGGCTT
CGGAATCGTTTTCCGGGACGCCGGCTGGATGATCCTCCAGCGCGGGGATCTCATGCTGGAGTTCTTCGCC
CACCCCAACTTGTTTATTGCAGCTTATAATGGTTACAAATAAAGCAATAGCATCACAAATTTCACAAATA
AAGCATTTTTTTCACTGCATTCTAGTTGTGGTTTGTCCAAACTCATCAATGTATCTTATCATGTCTGTAT
ACCGTCGACCTCTAGCTAGAGCTTGGCGTAATCATGGTCATAGCTGTTTCCTGTGTGAAATTGTTATCCG
CTCACAATTCCACACAACATACGAGCCGGAAGCATAAAGTGTAAAGCCTGGGGTGCCTAATGAGTGAGCT
AA
